>Addgene plasmid #131802 | pAcGFP-Hyg-CTCF-ZnF-N1 | addgene full sequence | sequence record 266191 | Addgene NGS Result
TAGTTATTAATAGTAATCAATTACGGGGTCATTAGTTCATAGCCCATATATGGAGTTCCGCGTTACATAA
CTTACGGTAAATGGCCCGCCTGGCTGACCGCCCAACGACCCCCGCCCATTGACGTCAATAATGACGTATG
TTCCCATAGTAACGCCAATAGGGACTTTCCATTGACGTCAATGGGTGGAGTATTTACGGTAAACTGCCCA
CTTGGCAGTACATCAAGTGTATCATATGCCAAGTACGCCCCCTATTGACGTCAATGACGGTAAATGGCCC
GCCTGGCATTATGCCCAGTACATGACCTTATGGGACTTTCCTACTTGGCAGTACATCTACGTATTAGTCA
TCGCTATTACCATGGTGATGCGGTTTTGGCAGTACATCAATGGGCGTGGATAGCGGTTTGACTCACGGGG
ATTTCCAAGTCTCCACCCCATTGACGTCAATGGGAGTTTGTTTTGGCACCAAAATCAACGGGACTTTCCA
AAATGTCGTAACAACTCCGCCCCATTGACGCAAATGGGCGGTAGGCGTGTACGGTGGGAGGTCTATATAA
GCAGAGCTGGTTTAGTGAACCGTCAGATCCGCTAGCGCTACCGGACTCAGATCTCGAGCTCAAGCTTATG
TTCCAGTGTGAGCTTTGCAGTTACACGTGTCCACGGCGTTCAAATTTGGATCGTCACATGAAAAGCCACA
CTGATGAGAGACCACACAAGTGCCATCTCTGTGGCAGGGCATTCAGAACAGTCACCCTCCTGAGGAATCA
CCTTAACACACACACAGGTACTCGTCCTCACAAGTGCCCAGACTGCGACATGGCCTTTGTGACCAGTGGA
GAATTGGTTCGGCATCGTCGTTACAAACACACCCACGAGAAGCCATTCAAGTGTTCCATGTGCGATTACG
CCAGTGTAGAAGTCAGCAAATTAAAACGTCACATTCGCTCTCATACTGGAGAGCGTCCGTTTCAGTGCAG
TTTGTGCAGTTATGCCAGCAGGGACACATACAAGCTGAAAAGGCACATGAGAACCCATTCAGGGGAAAAG
CCTTATGAATGTTATATTTGTCATGCTCGGTTTACCCAAAGTGGTACCATGAAGATGCACATTTTACAGA
AGCACACAGAAAATGTGGCCAAATTTCACTGTCCCCACTGTGACACAGTCATAGCCCGAAAAAGTGATTT
GGGTGTCCACTTGCGAAAGCAGCATTCCTATATTGAGCAAGGCAAGAAATGCCGTTACTGTGATGCTGTG
TTTCATGAGCGCTATGCCCTCATCCAGCATCAGAAGTCACACAAGAATGAGAAGCGCTTTAAGTGTGACC
AGTGTGATTACGCTTGTAGACAGGAGAGGCACATGATCATGCACAAGCGCACCCACACCGGGGAGAAGCC
TTACGCCTGCAGCCACTGCGATAAGACCTTCCGCCAGAAGCAGCTTCTCGACATGCACTTCAAGCGCTAT
CACGACCCCAACTTCGTCCCTGCGGCTTTTGTCTGTTCTAAGTGTGGGAAAACATTTACACGTCGGAATA
CCATGGCAAGACATGCTGATAATTGTGCTGGCCCAGATGGCGTAGAGGGGGAAAATGGAGGAGAAACGAA
GAAGAGTAAACGTGGAAGAAAAAGAAAGATGCGCGGGGATCCACCGGTCATGGTGAGCAAGGGCGCCGAG
CTGTTCACCGGCATCGTGCCCATCCTGATCGAGCTGAATGGCGATGTGAATGGCCACAAGTTCAGCGTGA
GCGGCGAGGGCGAGGGCGATGCCACCTACGGCAAGCTGACCCTGAAGTTCATCTGCACCACCGGCAAGCT
GCCTGTGCCCTGGCCCACCCTGGTGACCACCCTGAGCTACGGCGTGCAGTGCTTCTCACGCTACCCCGAT
CACATGAAGCAGCACGACTTCTTCAAGAGCGCCATGCCTGAGGGCTACATCCAGGAGCGCACCATCTTCT
TCGAGGATGACGGCAACTACAAGTCGCGCGCCGAGGTGAAGTTCGAGGGCGATACCCTGGTGAATCGCAT
CGAGCTGACCGGCACCGATTTCAAGGAGGATGGCAACATCCTGGGCAATAAGATGGAGTACAACTACAAC
GCCCACAATGTGTACATCATGACCGACAAGGCCAAGAATGGCATCAAGGTGAACTTCAAGATCCGCCACA
ACATCGAGGATGGCAGCGTGCAGCTGGCCGACCACTACCAGCAGAATACCCCCATCGGCGATGGCCCTGT
GCTGCTGCCCGATAACCACTACCTGTCCACCCAGAGCGCCCTGTCCAAGGACCCCAACGAGAAGCGCGAT
CACATGATCTACTTCGGCTTCGTGACCGCCGCCGCCATCACCCACGGCATGGATGAGCTGTACAAGTGAG
CGGCCGCGACTCTAGATCATAATCAGCCATACCACATTTGTAGAGGTTTTACTTGCTTTAAAAAACCTCC
CACACCTCCCCCTGAACCTGAAACATAAAATGAATGCAATTGTTGTTGTTAACTTGTTTATTGCAGCTTA
TAATGGTTACAAATAAAGCAATAGCATCACAAATTTCACAAATAAAGCATTTTTTTCACTGCATTCTAGT
TGTGGTTTGTCCAAACTCATCAATGTATCTTAAGGCGTAAATTGTAAGCGTTAATATTTTGTTAAAATTC
GCGTTAAATTTTTGTTAAATCAGCTCATTTTTTAACCAATAGGCCGAAATCGGCAAAATCCCTTATAAAT
CAAAAGAATAGACCGAGATAGGGT
[37 nt withheld, positions 2755-2791]
AAAGAACGTGGACTCCAACGTCAAAGG
[49 nt withheld, positions 2819-2867]
T
[91 nt withheld, positions 2869-2959]
G
[124 nt withheld, positions 2961-3084]
CAGGTGGCACTTTTCGGGGAAATGTGCGCGGAACCCCTATTTGTTTATTTTTCTAAATACATTCAAATAT
GTATCCGCTCATGAGACAATAACCCTGATAAATGCTTCAATAATATTGAAAAAGGAAGAGTCCTGAGGCG
GAAAGAACCAGCTGTGGAATGTGTGTCAGTTAGGGTGTGGAAAGTCCCCAGGCTCCCCAGCAGGCAGAAG
TATGCAAAGCATGCATCTCAATTAGTCAGCAACCAGGTGTGGAAAGTCCCCAGGCTCCCCAGCAGGCAGA
AGTATGCAAAGCATGCATCTCAATTAGTCAGCAACCATAGTCCCGCCCCTAACTCCGCCCATCCCGCCCC
TAACTCCGCCCAGTTCCGCCCATTCTCCGCCCCATGGCTGACTAATTTTTTTTATTTATGCAGAGGCCGA
GGCCGCCTCGGCCTCTGAGCTATTCCAGAAGTAGTGAGGAGGCTTTTTTGGAGGCCTAGGCTTTTGCAAA
GATCGATATGAAAAAGCCTGAACTCACCGCGACGTCTGTCGAGAAGTTTCTGATCGAAAAGTTCGACAGC
GTCTCCGACCTGATGCAGCTCTCGGAGGGCGAAGAATCTCGTGCTTTCAGCTTCGATGTAGGAGGGCGTG
GATATGTCCTGCGGGTAAATAGCTGCGCCGATGGTTTCTACAAAGATCGTTATGTTTATCGGCACTTTGC
ATCGGCCGCGCTCCCGATTCCGGAAGTGCTTGACATTGGGGAATTCAGCGAGAGCCTGACCTATTGCATC
TCCCGCCGTGCACAGGGTGTCACGTTGCAAGACCTGCCTGAAACCGAACTGCCCGCTGTTCTGCAGCCGG
TCGCGGAGGCCATGGATGCGATCGCTGCGGCCGATCTTAGCCAGACGAGCGGGTTCGGCCCATTCGGACC
GCAAGGAATCGGTCAATACACTACATGGCGTGATTTCATATGCGCGATTGCTGATCCCCATGTGTATCAC
TGGCAAACTGTGATGGACGACACCGTCAGTGCGTCCGTCGCGCAGGCTCTCGATGAGCTGATGCTTTGGG
CCGAGGACTGCCCCGAAGTCCGGCACCTCGTGCACGCGGATTTCGGCTCCAACAATGTCCTGACGGACAA
TGGCCGCATAACAGCGGTCATTGACTGGAGCGAGGCGATGTTCGGGGATTCCCAATACGAGGTCGCCAAC
ATCTTCTTCTGGAGGCCGTGGTTGGCTTGTATGGAGCAGCAGACGCGCTACTTCGAGCGGAGGCATCCGG
AGCTTGCAGGATCGCCGCGGCTCCGGGCGTATATGCTCCGCATTGGTCTTGACCAACTCTATCAGAGCTT
GGTTGACGGCAATTTCGATGATGCAGCTTGGGCGCAGGGTCGATGCGACGCAATCGTCCGATCCGGAGCC
GGGACTGTCGGGCGTACACAAATCGCCCGCAGAAGCGCGGCCGTCTGGACCGATGGCTGTGTAGAAGTAC
TCGCCGATAGTGGAAACCGACGCCCCAGCACTCGTCCGAGGGCAAAGGAATAGAGTTCTAGAGGATCATA
ATCAGCCATACCACATTTGTAGAGGTTTTACTTGCTTTAAAAAACCTCCCACACCTCCCCCTGAACCTGA
AACATAAAATGAATGCAATTGTTGTTGTTAACTTGTTTATTGCAGCTTATAATGGTTACAAATAAAGCAA
TAGCATCACAAATTTCACAAATAAAGCATTTTTTTCACTGCCTCGCGATCCACAACCATGGCGAAAGGGC
CTCGTGATACGCCTATTTTTATAGGTTAATGTCATGATAATAATGGTTTCTTAGACGTCAGGTGGCACTT
TTCGGGGAAATGTGCGCGGAACCCCTATTTGTTTATTTTTCTAAATACATTCAAATATGTATCCGCTCAT
GAGACAATAACCCTGATAAATGCTTCAATAATATTGAAAAAGGAAGAGTATGAGTATTCAACATTTCCGT
GTCGCCCTTATTCCCTTTTTTGCGGCATTTTGCCTTCCTGTTTTTGCTCACCCAGAAACGCTGGTGAAAG
TAAAAGATGCTGAAGATCAGTTGGGTGCACGAGTGGGTTACATCGAACTGGATCTCAACAGCGGTAAGAT
CCTTGAGAGTTTTCGCCCCGAAGAACGTTTTCCAATGATGAGCACTTTTAAAGTTCTGCTATGTGGCGCG
GTATTATCCCGTGTTGACGCCGGGCAAGAGCAACTCGGTCGCCGCATACACTATTCTCAGAATGACTTGG
TTGAGTACTCACCAGTCACAGAAAAGCATCTTACGGATGGCATGACAGTAAGAGAATTATGCAGTGCTGC
CATAACCATGAGTGATAACACTGCGGCCAACTTACTTCTGACAACGATCGGAGGACCGAAGGAGCTAACC
GCTTTTTTGCACAACATGGGGGATCATGTAACTCGCCTTGATCGTTGGGAACCGGAGCTGAATGAAGCCA
TACCAAACGACGAGCGTGACACCACGATGCCTGTAGCAATGGCAACAACGTTGCGCAAACTATTAACTGG
CGAACTACTTACTCTAGCTTCCCGGCAACAATTAATAGACTGGATGGAGGCGGATAAAGTTGCAGGACCA
CTTCTGCGCTCGGCCCTTCCGGCTGGCTGGTTTATTGCTGATAAATCTGGAGCCGGTGAGCGTGGGTCTC
GCGGTATCATTGCAGCACTGGGGCCAGATGGTAAGCCCTCCCGTATCGTAGTTATCTACACGACGGGGAG
TCAGGCAACTATGGATGAACGAAATAGACAGATCGCTGAGATAGGTGCCTCACTGATTAAGCATTGGTAA
GGCGCGCCAGGCCCTGCCATAGCCTCAGGTTACTCATATATACTTTAGATTGATTTAAAACTTCATTTTT
AATTTAAAAGGATCTAGGTGAAGATCCTTTTTGATAATCTCATGACCAAAATCCCTTAACGTGAGTTTTC
GTTCCACTGAGCGTCAGACCCCGTAGAAAAGATCAAAGGATCTTCTTGAGATCCTTTTTTTCTGCGCGTA
ATCTGCTGCTTGCAAACAAAAAAACCACCGCTACCAGCGGTGGTTTGTTTGCCGGATCAAGAGCTACCAA
CTCTTTTTCCGAAGGTAACTGGCTTCAGCAGAGCGCAGATACCAAATACTGTTCTTCTAGTGTAGCCGTA
GTTAGGCCACCACTTCAAGAACTCTGTAGCACCGCCTACATACCTCGCTCTGCTAATCCTGTTACCAGTG
GCTGCTGCCAGTGGCGATAAGTCGTGTCTTACCGGGTTGGACTCAAGACGATAGTTACCGGATAAGGCGC
AGCGGTCGGGCTGAACGGGGGGTTCGTGCACACAGCCCAGCTTGGAGCGAACGACCTACACCGAACTGAG
ATACCTACAGCGTGAGCTATGAGAAAGCGCCACGCTTCCCGAAGGGAGAAAGGCGGACAGGTATCCGGTA
AGCGGCAGGGTCGGAACAGGAGAGCGCACGAGGGAGCTTCCAGGGGGAAACGCCTGGTATCTTTATAGTC
CTGTCGGGTTTCGCCACCTCTGACTTGAGCGTCGATTTTTGTGATGCTCGTCAGGGGGGCGGAGCCTATG
GAAAAACGCCAGCAACGCGGCCTTTTTACGGTTCCTGGCCTTTTGCTGGCCTTTTGCTCACATGTTCTTT
CCTGCGTTATCCCCTGATTCTGTGGATAACCGTATTACCGCCATGCAT
Features (pLannotate 1.2.2; 16 found; start..end, strand, type, name):
     61..364     +  enhancer       CMV enhancer: human cytomegalovirus immediate early enhancer
    365..568     +  promoter       CMV promoter: human cytomegalovirus (CMV) immediate early promoter
    591..627     +  misc_feature   MCS (fragment): multiple cloning site
    622..1626    +  CDS            CTCF (fragment): CTCF_HUMAN - Experimental evidence at protein level: Swiss-Prot protein existence level 1. Chromatin binding factor that binds to DNA sequence specific sites. Involved in transcriptional regulation by binding to chromatin insulators and preventing interaction between promoter and nearby enhancers and silencers. Acts as transcriptional repressor binding to promoters of vertebrate MYC gene and BAG1 gene. Also binds to the PLK and PIM1 promoters. Acts as a transcriptional activator of APP. Regulates APOA1/C3/A4/A5 gene cluster and controls MHC class II gene expression. Plays an essential role in
   1660..2379    +  CDS            AcGFP1: Aequorea coerulescens GFP mammalian codon-optimized
   2395..2478    +  CDS            large T antigen (fragment): large T antigen from SV40 (simian virus 40)
   2501..2622    +  polyA_signal   SV40 poly(A) signal: SV40 polyadenylation signal
   2656..3084    -  rep_origin     f1 ori (sequence partly withheld): f1 bacteriophage origin of replication; arrow indicates direction of (+) strand synthesis
   3111..3215    +  promoter       AmpR promoter: bla
   3217..3574    +  promoter       SV40 promoter: SV40 enhancer and early promoter
   3582..4607    +  CDS            HygR: aminoglycoside phosphotransferase from E. coli; aph(4)-Ia; confers resistance to hygromycin
   4618..4701    +  CDS            large T antigen (fragment): large T antigen from SV40 (simian virus 40)
   4724..4805    +  polyA_signal   SV40 poly(A) signal: SV40 polyadenylation signal
   4919..5023    +  promoter       AmpR promoter: bla
   5024..5884    +  CDS            AmpR: β-lactamase; bla; confers resistance to ampicillin, carbenicillin, and related antibiotics
   6070..6658    +  rep_origin     ori: high-copy-number ColE1/pMB1/pBR322/pUC origin of replication
