[The description below was written by a language model from this plasmid's Addgene catalogue record and pLannotate feature annotations shown in this document.]
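Description:
pAcGFP-Hyg-CTCF-ZnF-N1 is a mammalian expression plasmid built on the pAcGFP-Hyg-N1 backbone and designed to produce the zinc finger domain of human CTCF fused at its C terminus to a green fluorescent protein. In bacteria it is maintained as a high-copy plasmid through a ColE1/pUC-type origin and selected with ampicillin via a β-lactamase gene under its own promoter. An f1 phage origin is also present. For mammalian cells, a separate cassette places the hygromycin phosphotransferase gene under the SV40 enhancer/early promoter with an SV40 polyadenylation signal, allowing selection of stable transfectants with hygromycin.

The expression unit is driven by the human cytomegalovirus immediate early enhancer and promoter. Downstream of a remnant of the multiple cloning site lies a CTCF fragment of about 1 kb, followed by the mammalian codon-optimized AcGFP1 coding sequence from Aequorea coerulescens and an SV40 poly(A) signal. The stated purpose defines the insert as amino acids 265–603 of CTCF, the DNA-binding zinc finger region of this chromatin insulator and transcriptional regulator, and the annotated fragment length agrees with that span.

Several catalogue fields are inconsistent with this. The listed insert size of 450 bp, the backbone size, and the "deleted amino acids 1-1731" entry do not match the purpose or the feature table. The stated total size of 7,251 bp also differs from the 6,772 nt sequenced record. The fluorescent fusion is suited to tracking the localization of the isolated zinc finger domain in live or fixed cells, and the associated work concerns cytoplasmic mislocalization of CTCF by mutant NPM1 in acute myeloid leukemia.
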