Addgene plasmid #131802: pAcGFP-Hyg-CTCF-ZnF-N1
Purpose: Expresses the [Zinc finger domain of human CTCF (a.a. 265-603)]-GFP in mammalian cells
Depositing lab: Mark Minden. Depositing organization: University Health Network. Publication: NPM1c impedes CTCF functions through cytoplasmic mislocalization in acute myeloid leukemia. Wang AJ, Han Y, Jia N, Chen P, Minden MD. Leukemia. 2020 May;34(5):1278-1290. doi: 10.1038/s41375-019-0681-8. Epub 2019 Dec 12. PubMed 31831844.
Backbone
  Vector backbone: pAcGFP-Hyg-N1
  Backbone size w/o insert (bp): 1019
  Total vector size (bp): 7251
  Modifications to backbone: None
  Vector type: Mammalian Expression
  Selectable markers: Hygromycin
Growth in bacteria
  Bacterial resistance: Ampicillin, 100 μg/mL
  Growth temperature: 37°C
  Growth strain: DH5alpha
  Copy number: High Copy
Gene/Insert
  Gene/Insert name: CTCF
  Species: H. sapiens (human)
  Insert size (bp): 450
  Mutation: deleted amino acids 1-1731
  Entrez Gene: CTCF (a.k.a. CFAP108, FAP108, MRD21)
  Tag / fusion protein: GFP (C terminal on backbone)
Terms and licenses: Academic/Nonprofit Terms; Industry Terms: Not Available to Industry
Depositor comments: Made with the blood and sweat of Atom Wang
How to cite: pAcGFP-Hyg-CTCF-ZnF-N1 was a gift from Mark Minden (Addgene plasmid # 131802 ; http://n2t.net/addgene:131802 ; RRID:Addgene_131802)
